Addgene plasmid #136959: pNL(CMV)Luc2-Turbo RFP/CMV/WPREdU3
Purpose: Reporter vector encoding firefly luciferase and TurboRFP fluorescent protein
Depositing lab: Jakob Reiser. Depositing organization: FDA, Center for Biologics Evaluation and Research (CBER). Publication: A patient-derived orthotopic xenograft model enabling human high-grade urothelial cell carcinoma of the bladder tumor implantation, growth, angiogenesis, and metastasis. Gills J, Moret R, Zhang X, Nelson J, Maresh G, Hellmers L, Canter D, Hudson M, Halat S, Matrana M, Marino MP, Reiser J, Shuh M, Laborde E, Latsis M, Talwar S, Bardot S, Li L. Oncotarget. 2018 Aug 24;9(66):32718-32729. doi: 10.18632/oncotarget.26024. eCollection 2018 Aug 24. PubMed 30220977.
Backbone
  Vector backbone: pNL4-3
  Vector type: Lentiviral
Growth in bacteria
  Bacterial resistance: Ampicillin, 100 μg/mL
  Growth temperature: 37°C
  Growth strain: NEB Stable
  Copy number: High Copy
Gene/Insert
  Gene/Insert name: Firefly luciferase and TurboRFP
  Promoter: CMV
  Tag / fusion protein: V5 tag
  Cloning method: Gateway Cloning
  Sequencing primers: 5′ M13 rev; 3′ M13 fwd
Resource information
  A portion of this plasmid was derived from a plasmid made by: Luc2 coding region: pGL4.20[luc2/Puro] vector (Promega) TurboRFP coding region: pTurboRFP-N vector (Evrogen)
Terms and licenses: Academic/Nonprofit Terms; Industry Terms: Not Available to Industry
How to cite: pNL(CMV)Luc2-Turbo RFP/CMV/WPREdU3 was a gift from Jakob Reiser (Addgene plasmid # 136959 ; http://n2t.net/addgene:136959 ; RRID:Addgene_136959)
