[The description below was written by a language model from this plasmid's Addgene catalogue record and pLannotate feature annotations shown in this document.]
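Description:
pNL(CMV)Luc2-Turbo RFP/CMV/WPREdU3 is an HIV-1-based lentiviral transfer vector built on the pNL4-3 backbone, encoding a dual bioluminescent and fluorescent reporter. In bacteria it is maintained through a high-copy ColE1/pUC-type origin and selected with ampicillin via the β-lactamase gene. The annotated full sequence is about 11.3 kb.

The viral genome begins with a hybrid 5' LTR in which CMV enhancer/promoter fragments sit upstream of a truncated HIV-1 LTR, an arrangement that typically drives genomic RNA production in packaging cells. This is followed by the Ψ packaging signal with a partial gag region, a short SV40 origin segment, the cPPT/CTS element that aids nuclear import of the reverse-transcribed genome, and the RRE for Rev-dependent export of unspliced RNA. An internal full CMV enhancer/promoter then drives the payload, which was introduced by Gateway cloning and is flanked by attB1 and attB2 sites. It consists of the firefly luciferase (Luc2) coding region followed closely by TurboRFP. The name suggests the two are joined, but the annotation does not show what lies in the short gap between them. The catalogue lists a V5 tag, which is not annotated in the feature table. A WPRE downstream enhances transcript stability and expression. The 3' LTR is truncated, and the "dU3" in the name indicates a U3 deletion, the usual basis of a self-inactivating design. Short matches to human genes, lacI, rop and lacZα appear to be backbone or flanking remnants without a stated function.

The vector is intended for stably marking transduced cells so they can be followed by both luciferase imaging and red fluorescence. The associated publication concerns an orthotopic patient-derived xenograft model of bladder cancer.
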