Features (pLannotate 1.2.2; 31 found; start..end, strand, type, name):
      1..304     +  enhancer       CMV enhancer: human cytomegalovirus immediate early enhancer
    305..508     +  promoter       CMV promoter: human cytomegalovirus (CMV) immediate early promoter
    673..691     +  promoter       SP6 promoter: promoter for bacteriophage SP6 RNA polymerase
    716..740     +  protein_bind   attB1: mutant version of attB; recombination site for the Gateway® BP reaction BP Clonase™
    858..2498    +  CDS            LUCI_PHOPY: Experimental evidence at protein level: Swiss-Prot protein existence level 1. Produces green light with a wavelength of 562 nm. From Photinus pyralis (Common eastern firefly) (Lampyris pyralis).
   2649..3341    +  CDS            TurboRFP: TurboRFP is a basic (constitutively fluorescent) orange fluorescent protein published in 2007, derived from Entacmaea quadricolor. It has low acid sensitivity.
   3369..3393    -  protein_bind   attB2: mutant version of attB; recombination site for the Gateway® BP reaction BP Clonase™
   3425..3443    -  promoter       T7 promoter: promoter for bacteriophage T7 RNA polymerase
   3453..3490    +  CDS            lacZα (fragment): LacZα fragment of β-galactosidase; lacZ fragment
   3502..4090    +  misc_feature   WPRE: woodchuck hepatitis virus posttranscriptional regulatory element
   4095..4232    +  CDS            nef (fragment): NEF_HV1LA - Experimental evidence at protein level: Swiss-Prot protein existence level 1. Extracellular Nef protein targets CD4(+) T-lymphocytes for apoptosis by interacting with CXCR4 surface receptors. From Human immunodeficiency virus type 1 group M subtype B (isolate Lai) (HIV-1).
   4218..4398    +  LTR            5' LTR (truncated): truncated 5' long terminal repeat (LTR) from HIV-1
   4572..4652    +  CDS            C8orf44 (fragment): CH044_HUMAN - Experimental evidence at transcript level: Swiss-Prot protein existence level 2. From Homo sapiens (Human).
   5445..5633    +  CDS            EEF1AKMT2 (fragment): EFMT2_HUMAN - Also known as C10orf138, METTL10 From Homo sapiens (Human).
   5972..6026    -  CDS            lacI (fragment): lac repressor; lacI; The lac repressor binds to the lac operator to inhibit transcription in E. coli. This inhibition can be relieved by adding lactose or isopropyl-β-D-thiogalactopyranoside (IPTG).
   6209..6797    -  rep_origin     ori: high-copy-number ColE1/pMB1/pBR322/pUC origin of replication
   6968..7828    -  CDS            AmpR: β-lactamase; bla; confers resistance to ampicillin, carbenicillin, and related antibiotics
   7829..7933    -  promoter       AmpR promoter: bla
   8028..8063    +  CDS            rop (fragment): Rop protein, which maintains plasmids at low copy number; rop
   8165..8264    +  misc_feature   bom (fragment): basis of mobility region from pBR322
   8270..8336    -  CDS            lacZα (fragment): LacZα fragment of β-galactosidase; lacZ fragment
   8573..9082    +  CDS            nef (fragment): NEF_HV1LA - Experimental evidence at protein level: Swiss-Prot protein existence level 1. Extracellular Nef protein targets CD4(+) T-lymphocytes for apoptosis by interacting with CXCR4 surface receptors. From Human immunodeficiency virus type 1 group M subtype B (isolate Lai) (HIV-1).
   9098..9222    +  enhancer       CMV enhancer (fragment): human cytomegalovirus immediate early enhancer
   9206..9310    +  promoter       CMV promoter (fragment): human cytomegalovirus (CMV) immediate early promoter
   9351..9531    +  LTR            5' LTR (truncated): truncated 5' long terminal repeat (LTR) from HIV-1
   9579..9703    +  misc_feature   HIV-1 Ψ: packaging signal of human immunodeficiency virus type 1
   9687..10145   +  CDS            HIV-1 gag (fragment): gag protein from human immunodeficiency virus 1; gag
  10158..10293   +  rep_origin     SV40 ori: SV40 origin of replication
  10312..10426   +  misc_feature   cPPT/CTS: central polypurine tract and central termination sequence of HIV-1
  10571..10804   +  misc_feature   RRE: The Rev response element (RRE) of HIV-1 allows for Rev-dependent mRNA export from the nucleus to the cytoplasm.
  11181..11281   +  CDS            Rev (fragment): human immunodeficiency virus 1 (HIV-1) Rev protein; rev; enhances nuclear export of unspliced and incompletely spliced viral mRNAs
>Addgene plasmid #136959 | pNL(CMV)Luc2-Turbo RFP/CMV/WPREdU3 | addgene full sequence | sequence record 271268 | Addgene NGS Result
CGTTACATAACTTACGGTAAATGGCCCGCCTGGCTGACCGCCCAACGACCCCCGCCCATTGACGTCAATA
ATGACGTATGTTCCCATAGTAACGCCAATAGGGACTTTCCATTGACGTCAATGGGTGGAGTATTTACGGT
AAACTGCCCACTTGGCAGTACATCAAGTGTATCATATGCCAAGTACGCCCCCTATTGACGTCAATGACGG
TAAATGGCCCGCCTGGCATTATGCCCAGTACATGACCTTATGGGACTTTCCTACTTGGCAGTACATCTAC
GTATTAGTCATCGCTATTACCATGGTGATGCGGTTTTGGCAGTACATCAATGGGCGTGGATAGCGGTTTG
ACTCACGGGGATTTCCAAGTCTCCACCCCATTGACGTCAATGGGAGTTTGTTTTGGCACCAAAATCAACG
GGACTTTCCAAAATGTCGTAACAACTCCGCCCCATTGACGCAAATGGGCGGTAGGCGTGTACGGTGGGAG
GTCTATATAAGCAGAGCTCGTTTAGTGAACCGTCAGATCGCCTGGAGACGCCATCCACGCTGTTTTGACC
TCCATAGAAGACACCGGGACCGATCCAGCCTCCGGACTCTAGCCTAGGCCGCGGGACGGATAACAATTTC
ACACAGGAAACAGCTATGACCATTAGGCCTTTGCAAAAAGCTATTTAGGTGACACTATAGAAGGTACGCC
TGCAGGTACCGGATCACAAGTTTGTACAAAAAAGCAGGCTGGCGCCGGAACCAATTCAGTCGACTGGATC
CGGTACCTGAGCTCGCTAGCCTCGAGGATATCAAGATCTGGCCTCGGCGGCCAAGCTTGGCAATCCGGTA
CTGTTGGTAAAGCCACCATGGAAGATGCCAAAAACATTAAGAAGGGCCCAGCGCCATTCTACCCACTCGA
AGACGGGACCGCCGGCGAGCAGCTGCACAAAGCCATGAAGCGCTACGCCCTGGTGCCCGGCACCATCGCC
TTTACCGACGCACATATCGAGGTGGACATTACCTACGCCGAGTACTTCGAGATGAGCGTTCGGCTGGCAG
AAGCTATGAAGCGCTATGGGCTGAATACAAACCATCGGATCGTGGTGTGCAGCGAGAATAGCTTGCAGTT
CTTCATGCCCGTGTTGGGTGCCCTGTTCATCGGTGTGGCTGTGGCCCCAGCTAACGACATCTACAACGAG
CGCGAGCTGCTGAACAGCATGGGCATCAGCCAGCCCACCGTCGTATTCGTGAGCAAGAAAGGGCTGCAAA
AGATCCTCAACGTGCAAAAGAAGCTACCGATCATACAAAAGATCATCATCATGGATAGCAAGACCGACTA
CCAGGGCTTCCAAAGCATGTACACCTTCGTGACTTCCCATTTGCCACCCGGCTTCAACGAGTACGACTTC
GTGCCCGAGAGCTTCGACCGGGACAAAACCATCGCCCTGATCATGAACAGTAGTGGCAGTACCGGATTGC
CCAAGGGCGTAGCCCTACCGCACCGCACCGCTTGTGTCCGATTCAGTCATGCCCGCGACCCCATCTTCGG
CAACCAGATCATCCCCGACACCGCTATCCTCAGCGTGGTGCCATTTCACCACGGCTTCGGCATGTTCACC
ACGCTGGGCTACTTGATCTGCGGCTTTCGGGTCGTGCTCATGTACCGCTTCGAGGAGGAGCTATTCTTGC
GCAGCTTGCAAGACTATAAGATTCAATCTGCCCTGCTGGTGCCCACACTATTTAGCTTCTTCGCTAAGAG
CACTCTCATCGACAAGTACGACCTAAGCAACTTGCACGAGATCGCCAGCGGCGGGGCGCCGCTCAGCAAG
GAGGTAGGTGAGGCCGTGGCCAAACGCTTCCACCTACCAGGCATCCGCCAGGGCTACGGCCTGACAGAAA
CAACCAGCGCCATTCTGATCACCCCCGAAGGGGACGACAAGCCTGGCGCAGTAGGCAAGGTGGTGCCCTT
CTTCGAGGCTAAGGTGGTGGACTTGGACACCGGTAAAACACTGGGCGTGAACCAGCGAGGCGAACTGTGC
GTCAGAGGACCTATGATTATGTCAGGCTATGTGAACAACCCCGAAGCAACAAACGCCCTGATCGATAAGG
ACGGATGGCTGCACAGCGGGGATATTGCTTACTGGGATGAGGACGAACATTTCTTTATCGTCGACCGACT
GAAGAGTCTGATTAAGTACAAAGGATATCAGGTGGCACCAGCCGAGCTGGAATCAATCCTGCTGCAGCAC
CCCAATATTTTCGATGCTGGAGTGGCAGGACTGCCAGACGATGACGCAGGAGAGCTGCCTGCCGCTGTGG
TCGTGCTGGAACATGGCAAGACTATGACCGAGAAAGAAATCGTCGACTATGTGGCATCTCAGGTGACCAC
AGCCAAGAAACTGAGAGGCGGAGTCGTGTTTGTCGATGAGGTGCCTAAGGGGCTGACCGGCAAACTGGAC
GCTAGGAAGATCAGAGAAATCCTGATCAAGGCAAAGAAAGGAGGCAAGATCGCCGTCCGGGCTAAGCGAG
GCAAACCCATTCCTAACCCACTGCTGGGACTGGATAGCACATCCGGATCTGGGGCACCCGTGAAACAGAC
TCTGAATTTCGATCTGCTGAAGCTGGCTGGCGACGTGGAGTCAAACCCTGGACCTACTATGAGCGAACTG
ATTAAGGAGAATATGCACATGAAGCTGTACATGGAGGGCACCGTGAACAACCACCACTTCAAGTGCACAT
CCGAGGGCGAAGGCAAGCCCTACGAGGGCACCCAGACCATGAAGATCAAGGTGGTCGAGGGCGGCCCTCT
CCCCTTCGCCTTCGACATCCTGGCTACCAGCTTCATGTACGGCAGCAAAGCCTTCATCAACCACACCCAG
GGCATCCCCGACTTCTTTAAGCAGTCCTTCCCTGAGGGCTTCACATGGGAGAGAATCACCACATACGAAG
ACGGGGGCGTGCTGACCGCTACCCAGGACACCAGCTTCCAGAACGGCTGCATCATCTACAACGTCAAGAT
CAACGGGGTGAACTTCCCATCCAACGGCCCTGTGATGCAGAAGAAAACACGCGGCTGGGAGGCCAACACC
GAGATGCTGTACCCCGCTGACGGCGGCCTGAGAGGCCACAGCCAGATGGCCCTGAAGCTCGTGGGCGGGG
GCTACCTGCACTGCTCCTTCAAGACCACATACAGATCCAAGAAACCCGCTAAGAACCTCAAGATGCCCGG
CTTCCACTTCGTGGACCACAGACTGGAAAGAATCAAGGAGGCCGACAAAGAGACCTACGTCGAGCAGCAC
GAGATGGCTGTGGCCAAGTACTGCGACCTCCCTAGCAAACTGGGGCACAGATGATGCGGCCGCACTCGAG
ATATCTAGACCCAGCTTTCTTGTACAAAGTGGTGATCGCGTGCATGCGACGTCATAGCTCTCTCCCTATA
GTGAGTCGTATTATAAGCTAGGCACTGGCCGTCGTTTTACAACGTCGTGACTGGGAAAACTGCTAGTCGA
GAATCAACCTCTGGATTACAAAATTTGTGAAAGATTGACTGGTATTCTTAACTATGTTGCTCCTTTTACG
CTATGTGGATACGCTGCTTTAATGCCTTTGTATCATGCTATTGCTTCCCGTATGGCTTTCATTTTCTCCT
CCTTGTATAAATCCTGGTTGCTGTCTCTTTATGAGGAGTTGTGGCCCGTTGTCAGGCAACGTGGCGTGGT
GTGCACTGTGTTTGCTGACGCAACCCCCACTGGTTGGGGCATTGCCACCACCTGTCAGCTCCTTTCCGGG
ACTTTCGCTTTCCCCCTCCCTATTGCCACGGCGGAACTCATCGCCGCCTGCCTTGCCCGCTGCTGGACAG
GGGCTCGGCTGTTGGGCACTGACAATTCCGTGGTGTTGTCGGGGAAGCTGACGTCCTTTCCATGGCTGCT
CGCCTGTGTTGCCACCTGGATTCTGCGCGGGACGTCCTTCTGCTACGTCCCTTCGGCCCTCAATCCAGCG
GACCTTCCTTCCCGCGGCCTGCTGCCGGCTCTGCGGCCTCTTCCGCGTCTTCGCCTTCGCCCTCAGACGA
GTCGGATCTCCCTTTGGGCCGCCTCCCCGCCTGGGTACCTTTAAGACCAATGACTTACAAGGCAGCTGTA
GATCTTAGCCACTTTTTAAAAGAAAAGGGGGGACTGGAAGGGCTAATTCACTCCCAAAGAAGACAAGATC
TGCTTTTTGCCTGTACTGGGTCTCTCTGGTTAGACCAGATCTGAGCCTGGGAGCTCTCTGGCTAACTAGG
GAACCCACTGCTTAAGCCTCAATAAAGCTTGCCTTGAGTGCTTCAAGTAGTGTGTGCCCGTCTGTTGTGT
GACTCTGGTAACTAGAGATCCCTCAGACCCTTTTAGTCAGTGTGGAAAATCTCTAGCACCCAGGAGGTAG
AGGTTGCAGTGAGCCAAGATCGCGCCACTGCATTCCAGCCTGGGCAAGAAAACAAGACTGTCTAAAATAA
TAATAATAAGTTAAGGGTATTAAATATATTTATACATGGAGGTCATAAAAATATATATATTTGGGCTGGG
CGCAGTGGCTCACACCTGCGCCCGGCCCTTTGGGAGGCCGAGGCAGGTGGATCACCTGAGTTTGGGAGTT
CCAGACCAGCCTGACCAACATGGAGAAACCCCTTCTCTGTGTATTTTTAGTAGATTTTATTTTATGTGTA
TTTTATTCACAGGTATTTCTGGAAAACTGAAACTGTTTTTCCTCTACTCTGATACCACAAGAATCATCAG
CACAGAGGAAGACTTCTGTGATCAAATGTGGTGGGAGAGGGAGGTTTTCACCAGCACATGAGCAGTCAGT
TCTGCCGCAGACTCGGCGGGTGTCCTTCGGTTCAGTTCCAACACCGCCTGCCTGGAGAGAGGTCAGACCA
CAGGGTGAGGGCTCAGTCCCCAAGACATAAACACCCAAGACATAAACACCCAACAGGTCCACCCCGCCTG
CTGCCCAGGCAGAGCCGATTCACCAAGACGGGAATTAGGATAGAGAAAGAGTAAGTCACACAGAGCCGGC
TGTGCGGGAGAACGGAGTTCTATTATGACTCAAATCAGTCTCCCCAAGCATTCGGGGATCAGAGTTTTTA
AGGATAACTTAGTGTGTAGGGGGCCAGTGAGTTGGAGATGAAAGCGTAGGGAGTCGAAGGTGTCCTTTTG
CGCCGAGTCAGTTCCTGGGTGGGGGCCACAAGATCGGATGAGCCAGTTTATCAATCCGGGGGTGCCAGCT
GATCCATGGAGTGCAGGGTCTGCAAAATATCTCAAGCACTGATTGATCTTAGGTTTTACAATAGTGATGT
TACCCCAGGAACAATTTGGGGAAGGTCAGAATCTTGTAGCCTGTAGCTGCATGACTCCTAAACCATAATT
TCTTTTTTGTTTTTTTTTTTTTATTTTTGAGACAGGGTCTCACTCTGTCACCTAGGCTGGAGTGCAGTGG
TGCAATCACAGCTCACTGCAGCCTCAACGTCGTAAGCTCAAGCGATCCTCCCACCTCAGCCTGCCTGGTA
GCTGAGACTACAAGCGACGCCCCAGTTAATTTTTGTATTTTTGGTAGAGGCAGCGTTTTGCCGTGTGGCC
CTGGCTGGTCTCGAACTCCTGGGCTCAAGTGATCCAGCCTCAGCCTCCCAAAGTGCTGGGACAACCGGGG
CCAGTCACTGCACCTGGCCCTAAACCATAATTTCTAATCTTTTGGCTAATTTGTTAGTCCTACAAAGGCA
GTCTAGTCCCCAGGCAAAAAGGGGGTTTGTTTCGGGAAAGGGCTGTTACTGTCTTTGTTTCAAACTATAA
ACTAAGTTCCTCCTAAACTTAGTTCGGCCTACACCCAGGAATGAACAAGGAGAGCTTGGAGGTTAGAAGC
ACGATGGAATTGGTTAGGTCAGATCTCTTTCACTGTCTGAGTTATAATTTTGCAATGGTGGTTCAAAGAC
TGCCCGCTTCTGACACCAGTCGCTGCATTAATGAATCGGCCAACGCGCGGGGAGAGGCGGTTTGCGTATT
GGGCGCTCTTCCGCTTCCTCGCTCACTGACTCGCTGCGCTCGGTCGTTCGGCTGCGGCGAGCGGTATCAG
CTCACTCAAAGGCGGTAATACGGTTATCCACAGAATCAGGGGATAACGCAGGAAAGAACATGTGAGCAAA
AGGCCAGCAAAAGGCCAGGAACCGTAAAAAGGCCGCGTTGCTGGCGTTTTTCCATAGGCTCCGCCCCCCT
GACGAGCATCACAAAAATCGACGCTCAAGTCAGAGGTGGCGAAACCCGACAGGACTATAAAGATACCAGG
CGTTTCCCCCTGGAAGCTCCCTCGTGCGCTCTCCTGTTCCGACCCTGCCGCTTACCGGATACCTGTCCGC
CTTTCTCCCTTCGGGAAGCGTGGCGCTTTCTCATAGCTCACGCTGTAGGTATCTCAGTTCGGTGTAGGTC
GTTCGCTCCAAGCTGGGCTGTGTGCACGAACCCCCCGTTCAGCCCGACCGCTGCGCCTTATCCGGTAACT
ATCGTCTTGAGTCCAACCCGGTAAGACACGACTTATCGCCACTGGCAGCAGCCACTGGTAACAGGATTAG
CAGAGCGAGGTATGTAGGCGGTGCTACAGAGTTCTTGAAGTGGTGGCCTAACTACGGCTACACTAGAAGA
ACAGTATTTGGTATCTGCGCTCTGCTGAAGCCAGTTACCTTCGGAAAAAGAGTTGGTAGCTCTTGATCCG
GCAAACAAACCACCGCTGGTAGCGGTGGTTTTTTTGTTTGCAAGCAGCAGATTACGCGCAGAAAAAAAGG
ATCTCAAGAAGATCCTTTGATCTTTTCTACGGGGTCTGACGCTCAGTGGAACGAAAACTCACGTTAAGGG
ATTTTGGTCATGAGATTATCAAAAAGGATCTTCACCTAGATCCTTTTAAATTAAAAATGAAGTTTTAAAT
CAATCTAAAGTATATATGAGTAAACTTGGTCTGACAGTTACCAATGCTTAATCAGTGAGGCACCTATCTC
AGCGATCTGTCTATTTCGTTCATCCATAGTTGCCTGACTCCCCGTCGTGTAGATAACTACGATACGGGAG
GGCTTACCATCTGGCCCCAGTGCTGCAATGATACCGCGAGACCCACGCTCACCGGCTCCAGATTTATCAG
CAATAAACCAGCCAGCCGGAAGGGCCGAGCGCAGAAGTGGTCCTGCAACTTTATCCGCCTCCATCCAGTC
TATTAATTGTTGCCGGGAAGCTAGAGTAAGTAGTTCGCCAGTTAATAGTTTGCGCAACGTTGTTGCCATT
GCTACAGGCATCGTGGTGTCACGCTCGTCGTTTGGTATGGCTTCATTCAGCTCCGGTTCCCAACGATCAA
GGCGAGTTACATGATCCCCCATGTTGTGCAAAAAAGCGGTTAGCTCCTTCGGTCCTCCGATCGTTGTCAG
AAGTAAGTTGGCCGCAGTGTTATCACTCATGGTTATGGCAGCACTGCATAATTCTCTTACTGTCATGCCA
TCCGTAAGATGCTTTTCTGTGACTGGTGAGTACTCAACCAAGTCATTCTGAGAATAGTGTATGCGGCGAC
CGAGTTGCTCTTGCCCGGCGTCAATACGGGATAATACCGCGCCACATAGCAGAACTTTAAAAGTGCTCAT
CATTGGAAAACGTTCTTCGGGGCGAAAACTCTCAAGGATCTTACCGCTGTTGAGATCCAGTTCGATGTAA
CCCACTCGTGCACCCAACTGATCTTCAGCATCTTTTACTTTCACCAGCGTTTCTGGGTGAGCAAAAACAG
GAAGGCAAAATGCCGCAAAAAAGGGAATAAGGGCGACACGGAAATGTTGAATACTCATACTCTTCCTTTT
TCAATATTATTGAAGCATTTATCAGGGTTATTGTCTCATGAGCGGATACATATTTGAATGTATTTAGAAA
AATAAACAAATAGGGGTTCCGCGCACATTTCCCCGAAAAGTGCCACCTGACGTCTAAGAAACCATTATTA
TCATGACATTAACCTATAAAAATAGGCGTATCACGAGGCCCTTTCGTCTCGCGCGTTTCGGTGATGACGG
TGAAAACCTCTGACACATGCAGCTCCCGGAGACGGTCACAGCTTGTCTGTAAGCGGATGCCGGGAGCAGA
CAAGCCCGTCAGGGCGCGTCAGCGGGTGTTGGCGGGTGTCGGGGCTGGCTTAACTATGCGGCATCAGAGC
AGATTGTACTGAGAGTGCACCATATGCGGTGTGAAATACCGCACAGATGCGTAAGGAGAAAATACCGCAT
CAGGCGCCATTCGCCATTCAGGCTGCGCAACTGTTGGGAAGGGCGATCGGTGCGGGCCTCTTCGCTATTA
CGCCAGGGGAGGCAGAGATTGCAGTAAGCTGAGATCGCAGCACTGCACTCCAGCCTGGGCGACAGAGTAA
GACTCTGTCTCAAAAATAAAATAAATAAATCAATCAGATATTCCAATCTTTTCCTTTATTTATTTATTTA
TTTTCTATTTTGGAAACACAGTCCTTCCTTATTCCAGAATTACACATATATTCTATTTTTCTTTATATGC
TCCAGTTTTTTTTAGACCTTCACCTGAAATGTGTGTATCGAGACCTAGAAAAACATGGAGCAATCACAAG
TAGCAATACAGCAGCTAACAATGCTGCTTGTGCCTGGCTAGAAGCACAAGAGGAGGAAGAGGTGGGTTTT
CCAGTCACACCTCAGGTACCTTTAAGACCAATGACTTACAAGGCAGCTGTAGATCTTAGCCACTTTTTAA
AAGAAAAGGGGGGACTGGAAGGGCTAATTCACTCCCAAAGAAGACAAGATATCCTTGATCTGTGGATCTA
CCACACACAAGGCTACTTCCCTGATTGGCAGAACTACACACCAGGGCCAGGGGTCAGATATCCACTGACC
TTTGGATGGTGCTACAAGCTAGTACCAGTTGAGCCAGATAAGGTAGAAGAGGCCAATAAAGGAGAGAACA
CCAGCTTGTTACACCCTGTGAGCCTGCATGGAATGGATGACCCTGAGAGAGAAGTGTTAGAGTGGAGGTT
TGACAGCCGCCTAGCATTTCATCACGTGGCCCGAGAGCTGCATCCGGAGTATCTAGATGGAGTTCCGCGT
TACATAACTTACGGTAAATGGCCCGCCTGGCTGACCGCCCAACGACCCCCGCCCATTGACGTCAATAATG
ACGTATGTTCCCATAGTAACGCCAATAGGGACTTTCCATTGACGTCAATGGGAGTTTGTTTTGGCACCAA
AATCAACGGGACTTTCCAAAATGTCGTAATAACCCCGCCCCGTTGACGCAAATGGGCGGTAGGCGTGTAC
TCTAGATGCTACATATAAGCAGCTGCTTTTTGCCTGTACTGGGTCTCTCTGGTTAGACCAGATCTGAGCC
TGGGAGCTCTCTGGCTAACTAGGGAACCCACTGCTTAAGCCTCAATAAAGCTTGCCTTGAGTGCTCAAAG
TAGTGTGTGCCCGTCTGTTGTGTGACTCTGGTAACTAGAGATCCCTCAGACCCTTTTAGTCAGTGTGGAA
AATCTCTAGCAGTGGCGCCCGAACAGGGACTTGAAAGCGAAAGTAAAGCCAGAGGAGATCTCTCGACGCA
GGACTCGGCTTGCTGAAGCGCGCACGGCAAGAGGCGAGGGGCGGCGACTGGTGAGTACGCCAAAAATTTT
GACTAGCGGAGGCTAGAAGGAGAGAGATGGGTGCGAGAGCGTCGGTATTAAGCGGGGGAGAATTAGATAA
ATGGGAAAAAATTCGGTTAAGGCCAGGGGGAAAGAAACAATATAAACTAAAACATATAGTATGGGCAAGC
AGGGAGCTAGAACGATTCGCAGTTAATCCTGGCCTTTTAGAGACATCAGAAGGCTGTAGACAAATACTGG
GACAGCTACAACCATCCCTTCAGACAGGATCAGAAGAACTTAGATCATTATATAATACAATAGCAGTCCT
CTATTGTGTGCATCAAAGGATAGATGTAAAAGACACCAAGGAAGCCTTAGATAAGATAGAGGAAGAGCAA
AACAAAAGTAAGAAAAAGGCACAGCAAGCAGCAGCTGACACAGGAAACAACAGCCAGGTCAGCCAAAATT
ACCCTATAGTGCAGAACCTCCAGGGGCAAATGGTACATCAGGCCATATCACCTAGAACTTTAAATATGAC
TCCGCCCATCCCGCCCCTAACTCCGCCCAGTTCCGCCCATTCTCCGCCCCATGGCTGACTAATTTTTTTT
ATTTATGCAGAGGCCGAGGCCGCCTCGGCCTCTGAGCTATTCCAGAAGTAGTGAGGAGGCTTTTTTGGAG
GCCTAGGCTTTTGCAAATGCATAAAAGAAAAGGGGGGATTGGGGGGTACAGTGCAGGGGAAAGAATAGTA
GACATAATAGCAACAGACATACAAACTAAAGAATTACAAAAACAAATTACAAAAATTCAAAATTTTCGGG
TTTATTACAGGGACAGCAGAGATCCACAATTGGAGAAGTGAATTATATAAATATAAAGTAGTAAAAATTG
AACCATTAGGAGTAGCACCCACCAAGGCAAAGAGAAGAGTGGTGCAGAGAGAAAAAAGAGCAGTGGGAAT
AGGAGCTTTGTTCCTTGGGTTCTTGGGAGCAGCAGGAAGCACTATGGGCGCAGCGTCAATGACGCTGACG
GTACAGGCCAGACAATTATTGTCTGGTATAGTGCAGCAGCAGAACAATTTGCTGAGGGCTATTGAGGCGC
AACAGCATCTGTTGCAACTCACAGTCTGGGGCATCAAGCAGCTCCAGGCAAGAATCCTGGCTGTGGAAAG
ATACCTAAAGGATCAACAGCTCCTGGGGATTTGGGGTTGCTCTGGAAAACTCATTTGCACCACTGCTGTG
CCTTGGAATGCTAGTTGGAGTAATAAATCTCTGGAACAGATTTGGAATAACATGACCTGGATGGAGTGGG
ACAGAGAAATTAACAATTACACAAGCTTAATACACTCCTTAATTGAAGAATCGCAAAACCAGCAAGAAAA
GAATGAACAAGAATTATTGGAATTAGATAAATGGGCAAGTTTGTGGAATTGGTTTAACATAACAAATTGG
CTGTGGTATATAAAATTATTCATAATGATAGTAGGAGGCTTGGTAGGTTTAAGAATAGTTTTTGCTGTAC
TTTCTGTAGTGAATAGAGTTAGGCAGGGATATTCACCATTATCGTTTCAGACCCACCTCCCAATCCCGAG
GGGACCCGACAGGCCCGAAGGAATAGAAGAAGAAGGTGGAGAGAGAGACAGAGACAGATCCATTCGATTA
GTGAACGGATCTAGTTAACTAGATCTAGAGTC
